Addgene plasmid #54467: pSAG1::CAS9-U6::sgUPRT
Purpose: Encodes CAS9 nuclease (GFP fusion) under control of the Toxoplasma gondii SAG1 promotor. Vector also provides U6 controlled expression of a single guide RNA for disruption of genes by CRISPR.
Depositing lab: David Sibley. Depositing organization: Washington University in Saint Louis. Publication: Efficient Gene Disruption in Diverse Strains of Toxoplasma gondii Using CRISPR/CAS9. Shen B, Brown KM, Lee TD, Sibley LD. MBio. 2014 May 13;5(3). pii: e01114-14. doi: 10.1128/mBio.01114-14. PubMed 24825012.
Backbone
  Vector backbone: pBlueScript
  Backbone manufacturer: Agilent
  Vector type: CRISPR ; Toxoplasma expression
Growth in bacteria
  Bacterial resistance: Ampicillin, 100 μg/mL
  Growth temperature: 37°C
  Growth strain: DH5alpha
  Copy number: High Copy
Gene/Insert
  Gene/Insert name: SAG1 5' UTR
  Species: Toxoplasma gondii
Resource information
  A portion of this plasmid was derived from a plasmid made by: Modified from pMJ920, which contains the CAS9 human codon optimized gene with a NLS and fused to GFP.
Terms and licenses: Academic/Nonprofit Terms; Industry Terms: Not Available to Industry
How to cite: pSAG1::CAS9-U6::sgUPRT was a gift from David Sibley (Addgene plasmid # 54467 ; http://n2t.net/addgene:54467 ; RRID:Addgene_54467)
