[The description below was written by a language model from this plasmid's Addgene catalogue record and pLannotate feature annotations shown in this document.]
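Description:
pSAG1::CAS9-U6::sgUPRT is a 9.7 kb CRISPR/Cas9 plasmid for gene disruption in the protozoan parasite Toxoplasma gondii, built on a pBluescript backbone. In E. coli it is maintained as a high-copy plasmid through the ColE1/pUC-type origin and selected with ampicillin via the β-lactamase gene. The backbone also retains the f1 phage origin, remnants of the lacZα/lac promoter region, flanking T7 and T3 promoters, and fragments of the pBluescript multiple cloning site. No selectable marker for Toxoplasma is annotated or mentioned in the record.

The payload consists of two expression units. In the first, the T. gondii SAG1 promoter/5' UTR drives Streptococcus pyogenes Cas9. According to the record, this portion derives from pMJ920, which carries a human codon-optimized Cas9 with a nuclear localization signal fused to GFP. The feature table shows the Cas9 coding sequence followed by a downstream GFP reading frame; the automated tool matched it to an EGFP derivative, consistent with a C-terminal fusion that lets transfected, Cas9-expressing parasites be seen by fluorescence. The SAG1 regulatory sequence itself is not annotated, but presumably lies in the unannotated stretch upstream of Cas9. In the second unit, a U6 promoter (also unannotated) drives a single guide RNA made up of a targeting spacer joined to the annotated S. pyogenes gRNA scaffold. The construct name indicates that the guide targets UPRT, though the catalogue fields do not describe the target further.

The plasmid thus delivers both nuclease and guide from one vector to introduce targeted double-strand breaks and disrupt genes in Toxoplasma strains.
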