Features (pLannotate 1.2.2; 16 found; start..end, strand, type, name):
    559..633     +  misc_RNA       gRNA scaffold: guide RNA scaffold for the Streptococcus pyogenes CRISPR/Cas9 system
    658..676     -  promoter       T3 promoter: promoter for bacteriophage T3 RNA polymerase
    721..737     -  protein_bind   lac operator: The lac repressor binds to the lac operator to inhibit transcription in E. coli. This inhibition can be relieved by adding lactose or isopropyl-β-D-thiogalactopyranoside (IPTG). lac repressor encoded by lacI
    745..775     -  promoter       lac promoter: promoter for the E. coli lac operon
    790..811     -  protein_bind   CAP binding site: CAP binding activates transcription in the presence of cAMP. E. coli catabolite activator protein
    824..916     -  CDS            lacI (fragment): lac repressor; lacI; The lac repressor binds to the lac operator to inhibit transcription in E. coli. This inhibition can be relieved by adding lactose or isopropyl-β-D-thiogalactopyranoside (IPTG).
   1099..1687    -  rep_origin     ori: high-copy-number ColE1/pMB1/pBR322/pUC origin of replication
   1858..2718    -  CDS            AmpR: β-lactamase; bla; confers resistance to ampicillin, carbenicillin, and related antibiotics
   2719..2823    -  promoter       AmpR promoter: bla
   2876..3304    -  rep_origin     f1 ori (sequence partly withheld): f1 bacteriophage origin of replication; arrow indicates direction of (+) strand synthesis
   3309..3464    -  CDS            lacZα (fragment): LacZα fragment of β-galactosidase; lacZ fragment
   3472..3490    +  promoter       T7 promoter: promoter for bacteriophage T7 RNA polymerase
   3499..3540    -  misc_feature   MCS (fragment): pBluescript multiple cloning site
   4358..8461    +  CDS            cas9: CAS9_STRP1 - Also known as csn1 From Streptococcus pyogenes serotype M1.
   8597..9312    +  CDS            SiriusGFP (fragment): enhanced GFP (EGFP) derivative that exhibits robust folding and enhanced photostability (Zhong et al., 2019) mammalian codon-optimized
   9631..1       -  misc_feature   MCS (fragment) (across the origin): pBluescript multiple cloning site
>Addgene plasmid #54467 | pSAG1::CAS9-U6::sgUPRT | depositor full sequence | sequence record 84808 | pSAG1::CAS9-U6::sgUPRT sequence 9674 bps
CAAGTAAGCAGAAGCACGCTGTATTTCCGGGAGGGTGCGACGAGACAAAGTGCGCGAGTTGAAATCGTCG
TGGGGACGATTGCACCGCGGCCACATGTTGGAGACACTGAGGACACACGGGAAACGCGAAAGATTTCAAA
TTAACGTACCCAAGCGCGAAAGCTTGCGCAGCATACACTCGAAGCGAACATCCCGAACCATCGAGAGGCG
GAGAGCGATAAGTCTTTCACGCTGCGAAGTGTTGCGACGGCTGCGCCGCTGCACTGTGAATTGGGCGCCA
ATATTGCATCCTAGGCCTGACGCGCCTCCTGCAGAACGCGAGACACTGGGATATGTAGAGCCAAGGGGGA
AACCTTCGAACTCTCGAATGTCTTCTCTGACAAGAATCATATTTCCATCAGTTCTGTCAGATTTTCAAAT
GGCGACCTGCAGAGGCCTGCTTCCTCCCTGTGCGCTCTTCGAAGGGGCTTTCTGTCGCGCAGGGTCACCT
CGTCCCCGAAGGGGGTGTTTGCCTTCTGGTAAATGGGGATGTCAAGTTGGCGTCTCGATTGTGAGAGCGT
TTTAGAGCTAGAAATAGCAAGTTAAAATAAGGCTAGTCCGTTATCAACTTGAAAAGTGGCACCGAGTCGG
TGCTTTTTTGAGCTCCAGCTTTTGTTCCCTTTAGTGAGGGTTAATTTCGAGCTTGGCGTAATCATGGTCA
TAGCTGTTTCCTGTGTGAAATTGTTATCCGCTCACAATTCCACACAACATACGAGCCGGAAGCATAAAGT
GTAAAGCCTGGGGTGCCTAATGAGTGAGCTAACTCACATTAATTGCGTTGCGCTCACTGCCCGCTTTCCA
GTCGGGAAACCTGTCGTGCCAGCTGCATTAATGAATCGGCCAACGCGCGGGGAGAGGCGGTTTGCGTATT
GGGCGCTCTTCCGCTTCCTCGCTCACTGACTCGCTGCGCTCGGTCGTTCGGCTGCGGCGAGCGGTATCAG
CTCACTCAAAGGCGGTAATACGGTTATCCACAGAATCAGGGGATAACGCAGGAAAGAACATGTGAGCAAA
AGGCCAGCAAAAGGCCAGGAACCGTAAAAAGGCCGCGTTGCTGGCGTTTTTCCATAGGCTCCGCCCCCCT
GACGAGCATCACAAAAATCGACGCTCAAGTCAGAGGTGGCGAAACCCGACAGGACTATAAAGATACCAGG
CGTTTCCCCCTGGAAGCTCCCTCGTGCGCTCTCCTGTTCCGACCCTGCCGCTTACCGGATACCTGTCCGC
CTTTCTCCCTTCGGGAAGCGTGGCGCTTTCTCATAGCTCACGCTGTAGGTATCTCAGTTCGGTGTAGGTC
GTTCGCTCCAAGCTGGGCTGTGTGCACGAACCCCCCGTTCAGCCCGACCGCTGCGCCTTATCCGGTAACT
ATCGTCTTGAGTCCAACCCGGTAAGACACGACTTATCGCCACTGGCAGCAGCCACTGGTAACAGGATTAG
CAGAGCGAGGTATGTAGGCGGTGCTACAGAGTTCTTGAAGTGGTGGCCTAACTACGGCTACACTAGAAGG
ACAGTATTTGGTATCTGCGCTCTGCTGAAGCCAGTTACCTTCGGAAAAAGAGTTGGTAGCTCTTGATCCG
GCAAACAAACCACCGCTGGTAGCGGTGGTTTTTTTGTTTGCAAGCAGCAGATTACGCGCAGAAAAAAAGG
ATCTCAAGAAGATCCTTTGATCTTTTCTACGGGGTCTGACGCTCAGTGGAACGAAAACTCACGTTAAGGG
ATTTTGGTCATGAGATTATCAAAAAGGATCTTCACCTAGATCCTTTTAAATTAAAAATGAAGTTTTAAAT
CAATCTAAAGTATATATGAGTAAACTTGGTCTGACAGTTACCAATGCTTAATCAGTGAGGCACCTATCTC
AGCGATCTGTCTATTTCGTTCATCCATAGTTGCCTGACTCCCCGTCGTGTAGATAACTACGATACGGGAG
GGCTTACCATCTGGCCCCAGTGCTGCAATGATACCGCGAGACCCACGCTCACCGGCTCCAGATTTATCAG
CAATAAACCAGCCAGCCGGAAGGGCCGAGCGCAGAAGTGGTCCTGCAACTTTATCCGCCTCCATCCAGTC
TATTAATTGTTGCCGGGAAGCTAGAGTAAGTAGTTCGCCAGTTAATAGTTTGCGCAACGTTGTTGCCATT
GCTACAGGCATCGTGGTGTCACGCTCGTCGTTTGGTATGGCTTCATTCAGCTCCGGTTCCCAACGATCAA
GGCGAGTTACATGATCCCCCATGTTGTGCAAAAAAGCGGTTAGCTCCTTCGGTCCTCCGATCGTTGTCAG
AAGTAAGTTGGCCGCAGTGTTATCACTCATGGTTATGGCAGCACTGCATAATTCTCTTACTGTCATGCCA
TCCGTAAGATGCTTTTCTGTGACTGGTGAGTACTCAACCAAGTCATTCTGAGAATAGTGTATGCGGCGAC
CGAGTTGCTCTTGCCCGGCGTCAATACGGGATAATACCGCGCCACATAGCAGAACTTTAAAAGTGCTCAT
CATTGGAAAACGTTCTTCGGGGCGAAAACTCTCAAGGATCTTACCGCTGTTGAGATCCAGTTCGATGTAA
CCCACTCGTGCACCCAACTGATCTTCAGCATCTTTTACTTTCACCAGCGTTTCTGGGTGAGCAAAAACAG
GAAGGCAAAATGCCGCAAAAAAGGGAATAAGGGCGACACGGAAATGTTGAATACTCATACTCTTCCTTTT
TCAATATTATTGAAGCATTTATCAGGGTTATTGTCTCATGAGCGGATACATATTTGAATGTATTTAGAAA
AATAAACAAATAGGGGTTCCGCGCACATTTCCCCGAAAAGTGCCACCTAAATTGTAAGCGTTAATATTTT
GTTAAAATTCGCGTTAAATTTTTGTTAAATCAGCTCATTTTTTAACCAATAGGCCGAAATCGGCAAAATC
CCTTATAAATCAAAAGAATAGACCGAGATAGGGT
[37 nt withheld, positions 2975-3011]
AAAGAACGTGGACTCCAACGTCAAAGG
[49 nt withheld, positions 3039-3087]
T
[91 nt withheld, positions 3089-3179]
G
[124 nt withheld, positions 3181-3304]
CCCATTCGCCATTCAGGCTGCGCAACTGTTGGGAAGGGCGATCGGTGCGGGCCTCTTCGCTATTACGCCA
GCTGGCGAAAGGGGGATGTGCTGCAAGGCGATTAAGTTGGGTAACGCCAGGGTTTTCCCAGTCACGACGT
TGTAAAACGACGGCCAGTGAGCGCGCGTAATACGACTCACTATAGGGCGAATTGGGTACCGGGCCCCCCC
TCGAGGTCGACGGTATCGATAAGCTTTTACATCCGTTGCCTTTTCCACGGTCCGTGATTTCATGTGCGTG
CAGCTTCAAAGACTGGTCGTTGCGACTAATAAGACTGCAGTGACAGGTCGAATGGTGGGCACCTTGCTGA
TGACTATCTACTGCAAAGTCTGAGACAACGAACGAAACTTCCCACACGAGGCATTTGAAACTGACGGTGT
CTAGGTAATATGCACTGCAAGACACGGTACTGGGGCCTCGCTGAATTAGGGGCCGATCTCGTTGCCCTAT
CAGTGCTCACAGTGCCGCAACGTAACACCAGGGCAGGTTCTTGACAGTGGCAACAATGTGCGACGGGCGT
GTGAACGTTTCGTAGTCATAGCGCTAGCACGTACCTAGCCACATGGTCGTGAGGAGCTTTACCATGCGTC
TAGAAGGTGGATGCGGGACACGCCTTCCTGGCCTTTGGCTCCCGAGACGCGTGTTCTAACCACAAACCTT
GAGACGCGTGTTCCAACCACGCACCCTGACACGCGTGTTCCAACCACGCACCCTGAGACGCGTGTTCTAA
CCACGCACCCTGAGACGCGTGTTCTAACCACGCACCCTGAGACGCGTGTTCTGCCGCACAATGTGCACCT
GTAGGAAGCTGTAGTCACTGCTGATTCTCACTGTTCTCGGCAAGGGCCGACGACCGGAGTACAGTTTTTG
TGGGCAGAGCCGTTGTGCAGCTTTCCGTTCTTCTCGGTTGTGTCACATGTGTCATTGTCGTGTAAACACA
CGGTTGTATGTCGGTTTCGCTGCACCACTTCATTATTTCTTCTGGTTTTTTGACGAGTATGCATCTAGAC
AAAATGGACAAGAAGTACAGCATCGGCCTGGACATCGGCACCAACTCTGTGGGCTGGGCCGTGATCACCG
ACGAGTACAAGGTGCCCAGCAAGAAATTCAAGGTGCTGGGCAACACCGACCGGCACAGCATCAAGAAGAA
CCTGATCGGCGCCCTGCTGTTCGACAGCGGAGAAACAGCCGAGGCCACCCGGCTGAAGAGAACCGCCAGA
AGAAGATACACCAGACGGAAGAACCGGATCTGCTATCTGCAAGAGATCTTCAGCAACGAGATGGCCAAGG
TGGACGACAGCTTCTTCCACAGACTGGAAGAGTCCTTCCTGGTGGAAGAGGATAAGAAGCACGAGCGGCA
CCCCATCTTCGGCAACATCGTGGACGAGGTGGCCTACCACGAGAAGTACCCCACCATCTACCACCTGAGA
AAGAAACTGGTGGACAGCACCGACAAGGCCGACCTGCGGCTGATCTATCTGGCCCTGGCCCACATGATCA
AGTTCCGGGGCCACTTCCTGATCGAGGGCGACCTGAACCCCGACAACAGCGACGTGGACAAGCTGTTCAT
CCAGCTGGTGCAGACCTACAACCAGCTGTTCGAGGAAAACCCCATCAACGCCAGCGGCGTGGACGCCAAG
GCCATCCTGTCTGCCAGACTGAGCAAGAGCAGACGGCTGGAAAATCTGATCGCCCAGCTGCCCGGCGAGA
AGAAGAATGGCCTGTTCGGCAACCTGATTGCCCTGAGCCTGGGCCTGACCCCCAACTTCAAGAGCAACTT
CGACCTGGCCGAGGATGCCAAACTGCAGCTGAGCAAGGACACCTACGACGACGACCTGGACAACCTGCTG
GCCCAGATCGGCGACCAGTACGCCGACCTGTTTCTGGCCGCCAAGAACCTGTCCGACGCCATCCTGCTGA
GCGACATCCTGAGAGTGAACACCGAGATCACCAAGGCCCCCCTGAGCGCCTCTATGATCAAGAGATACGA
CGAGCACCACCAGGACCTGACCCTGCTGAAAGCTCTCGTGCGGCAGCAGCTGCCTGAGAAGTACAAAGAG
ATTTTCTTCGACCAGAGCAAGAACGGCTACGCCGGCTACATCGATGGCGGAGCCAGCCAGGAAGAGTTCT
ACAAGTTCATCAAGCCCATCCTGGAAAAGATGGACGGCACCGAGGAACTGCTCGTGAAGCTGAACAGAGA
GGACCTGCTGCGGAAGCAGCGGACCTTCGACAACGGCAGCATCCCCCACCAGATCCACCTGGGAGAGCTG
CACGCCATTCTGCGGCGGCAGGAAGATTTTTACCCATTCCTGAAGGACAACCGGGAAAAGATCGAGAAGA
TCCTGACCTTCCGCATCCCCTACTACGTGGGCCCTCTGGCCAGGGGAAACAGCAGATTCGCCTGGATGAC
CAGAAAGAGCGAGGAAACCATCACCCCCTGGAACTTCGAGGAAGTGGTGGACAAGGGCGCCAGCGCCCAG
AGCTTCATCGAGCGGATGACCAACTTCGATAAGAACCTGCCCAACGAGAAGGTGCTGCCCAAGCACAGCC
TGCTGTACGAGTACTTCACCGTGTACAACGAGCTGACCAAAGTGAAATACGTGACCGAGGGAATGAGAAA
GCCCGCCTTCCTGAGCGGCGAGCAGAAAAAAGCCATCGTGGACCTGCTGTTCAAGACCAACCGGAAAGTG
ACCGTGAAGCAGCTGAAAGAGGACTACTTCAAGAAAATCGAGTGCTTCGACTCCGTGGAAATCTCCGGCG
TGGAAGATCGGTTCAACGCCTCCCTGGGCACATACCACGATCTGCTGAAAATTATCAAGGACAAGGACTT
CCTGGACAATGAGGAAAACGAGGACATTCTGGAAGATATCGTGCTGACCCTGACACTGTTTGAGGACAGA
GAGATGATCGAGGAACGGCTGAAAACCTATGCCCACCTGTTCGACGACAAAGTGATGAAGCAGCTGAAGC
GGCGGAGATACACCGGCTGGGGCAGGCTGAGCCGGAAGCTGATCAACGGCATCCGGGACAAGCAGTCCGG
CAAGACAATCCTGGATTTCCTGAAGTCCGACGGCTTCGCCAACAGAAACTTCATGCAGCTGATCCACGAC
GACAGCCTGACCTTTAAAGAGGACATCCAGAAAGCCCAGGTGTCCGGCCAGGGCGATAGCCTGCACGAGC
ACATTGCCAATCTGGCCGGCAGCCCCGCCATTAAGAAGGGCATCCTGCAGACAGTGAAGGTGGTGGACGA
GCTCGTGAAAGTGATGGGCCGGCACAAGCCCGAGAACATCGTGATCGAAATGGCCAGAGAGAACCAGACC
ACCCAGAAGGGACAGAAGAACAGCCGCGAGAGAATGAAGCGGATCGAAGAGGGCATCAAAGAGCTGGGCA
GCCAGATCCTGAAAGAACACCCCGTGGAAAACACCCAGCTGCAGAACGAGAAGCTGTACCTGTACTACCT
GCAGAATGGGCGGGATATGTACGTGGACCAGGAACTGGACATCAACCGGCTGTCCGACTACGATGTGGAC
CATATCGTGCCTCAGAGCTTTCTGAAGGACGACTCCATCGATAACAAAGTGCTGACTCGGAGCGACAAGA
ACCGGGGCAAGAGCGACAACGTGCCCTCCGAAGAGGTCGTGAAGAAGATGAAGAACTACTGGCGCCAGCT
GCTGAATGCCAAGCTGATTACCCAGAGGAAGTTCGACAATCTGACCAAGGCCGAGAGAGGCGGCCTGAGC
GAACTGGATAAGGCCGGCTTCATCAAGAGACAGCTGGTGGAAACCCGGCAGATCACAAAGCACGTGGCAC
AGATCCTGGACTCCCGGATGAACACTAAGTACGACGAGAACGACAAACTGATCCGGGAAGTGAAAGTGAT
CACCCTGAAGTCCAAGCTGGTGTCCGATTTCCGGAAGGATTTCCAGTTTTACAAAGTGCGCGAGATCAAC
AACTACCACCACGCCCACGACGCCTACCTGAACGCCGTCGTGGGAACCGCCCTGATCAAAAAGTACCCTA
AGCTGGAAAGCGAGTTCGTGTACGGCGACTACAAGGTGTACGACGTGCGGAAGATGATCGCCAAGAGCGA
GCAGGAAATCGGCAAGGCTACCGCCAAGTACTTCTTCTACAGCAACATCATGAACTTTTTCAAGACCGAG
ATTACCCTGGCCAACGGCGAGATCCGGAAGCGGCCTCTGATCGAGACAAACGGCGAAACAGGCGAGATCG
TGTGGGATAAGGGCCGGGACTTTGCCACCGTGCGGAAAGTGCTGTCTATGCCCCAAGTGAATATCGTGAA
AAAGACCGAGGTGCAGACAGGCGGCTTCAGCAAAGAGTCTATCCTGCCCAAGAGGAACAGCGACAAGCTG
ATCGCCAGAAAGAAGGACTGGGACCCTAAGAAGTACGGCGGCTTCGACAGCCCCACCGTGGCCTATTCTG
TGCTGGTGGTGGCCAAAGTGGAAAAGGGCAAGTCCAAGAAACTGAAGAGTGTGAAAGAGCTGCTGGGGAT
CACCATCATGGAAAGAAGCAGCTTCGAGAAGAATCCCATCGACTTTCTGGAAGCCAAGGGCTACAAAGAA
GTGAAAAAGGACCTGATCATCAAGCTGCCTAAGTACTCCCTGTTCGAGCTGGAAAACGGCCGGAAGAGAA
TGCTGGCCTCTGCCGGCGAACTGCAGAAGGGAAACGAACTGGCCCTGCCCTCCAAATATGTGAACTTCCT
GTACCTGGCCAGCCACTATGAGAAGCTGAAGGGCTCCCCCGAGGATAATGAGCAGAAACAGCTGTTTGTG
GAACAGCACAAACACTACCTGGACGAGATCATCGAGCAGATCAGCGAGTTCTCCAAGAGAGTGATCCTGG
CCGACGCTAATCTGGACAAGGTGCTGAGCGCCTACAACAAGCACAGAGACAAGCCTATCAGAGAGCAGGC
CGAGAATATCATCCACCTGTTTACCCTGACCAATCTGGGAGCCCCTGCCGCCTTCAAGTACTTTGACACC
ACCATCGACCGGAAGAGGTACACCAGCACCAAAGAGGTGCTGGACGCCACCCTGATCCACCAGAGCATCA
CCGGCCTGTACGAGACACGGATCGACCTGTCTCAGCTGGGAGGCGACGCCTATCCCTATGACGTGCCCGA
TTATGCCAGCCTGGGCAGCGGCTCCCCCAAGAAAAAACGCAAGGTGGAAGATCCTAAGAAAAAGCGGAAA
GTGGACGGCATTGGTAGTGGGAGCAACGGCAGCAGCGGATCCGTGAGCAAGGGCGAGGAGCTGTTCACCG
GGGTGGTGCCCATCCTGGTCGAGCTGGACGGCGACGTAAACGGCCACAAGTTCAGCGTGCGCGGCGAGGG
CGAGGGCGATGCCACCAACGGCAAGCTGACCCTGAAGTTCATCTGCACCACCGGCAAGCTGCCCGTGCCC
TGGCCCACCCTCGTGACCACCCTGACCTACGGCGTGCAGTGCTTCAGCCGCTACCCCGACCACATGAAGC
AGCACGACTTCTTCAAGTCCGCCATGCCCGAAGGCTACGTCCAGGAGCGCACCATCTCCTTCAAGGACGA
CGGCACCTACAAGACCCGCGCCGAGGTGAAGTTCGAGGGCGACACCCTGGTGAACCGCATCGAGCTGAAG
GGCATCGACTTCAAGGAGGACGGCAACATCCTGGGGCACAAGCTGGAGTACAACTTCAACAGCCACAACG
TCTATATCACGGCCGACAAGCAGAAGAACGGCATCAAGGCGAACTTCAAGATCCGCCACAACGTCGAGGA
CGGCAGCGTGCAGCTCGCCGACCACTACCAGCAGAACACCCCCATCGGCGACGGCCCCGTGCTGCTGCCC
GACAACCACTACCTGAGCACCCAGTCCAAGCTGAGCAAAGACCCCAACGAGAAGCGCGATCACATGGTCC
TGCTGGAGTTCGTGACCGCCGCCGGGATCACTCTCGGCATGGACGAGCTGTACAAGTAGTTAATTAATCA
CCGTTGTGCTCACTTCTCAAATCGACAAAGGAAACACACTTCGTGCAGCATGTGCCCCATTATAAAGAAA
CTGAGTTGTTCCGTTGTGGCTTGCAGGTGTCACATCCACAAAAACCGGCCGACTCTAAATAGGAGTGTTT
CGCAGCAAGCAGCGAAAGTTTATGACTGGGTCCGAATCTCTGAACGGATGTGTGGCGGACCTGGCTGATG
TTGATCGCCGTCGACACACGCGCCACATGGGTCAATACACAAGACAGCTATCAGTTGTTTTAGTCGAACC
GGTTAACACAATTCTTGCCCCCCCGAGGGGGATCCACTAGTTCTAGAGCGGCCGCCACCGCGGTGGAGCT
