>Addgene plasmid #54467 | pSAG1::CAS9-U6::sgUPRT | addgene partial sequence | sequence record 90284 | M13pUC-Rev 5'-AGCGGATAACAATTTCACACAGG-3'
GATTACGCCAAGCTCGAAATTAACCCTCACTAAAGGGAACAAAAGCTGGAGCTCAAAAAAGCACCGACTC
GGTGCCACTTTTCAAGTTGATAACGGACTAGCCTTATTTTAACTTGCTATTTCTAGCTCTAAAACGCTCT
CACAATCGAGACGCCAACTTGACATCCCCATTTACCAGAAGGCAAACACCCCCTTCGGGGACGAGGTGAC
CCTGCGCGACAGAAAGCCCCTTCGAAGAGCGCACAGGGAGGAAGCAGGCCTCTGCAGGTCGCCATTTGAA
AATCTGACAGAACTGATGGAAATATGATTCTTGTCAGAGAAGACATTCGAGAGTTCGAAGGTTTCCCCCT
TGGCTCTACATATCCCAGTGTCTCGCGTTCTGCAGGAGGCGCGTCAGGCCTAGGATGCAATATTGGCGCC
CAATTCACAGTGCAGCGGCGCAGCCGTCGCAACACTTCGCAGCGTGAAAGACTTATCGCTCTCCGCCTCT
CGATGGTTCGGGATGTTCGCTTCGAGTGTATGCTGCGCAAGCTTTCGCGCTTGGGTACGTTAATTTGAAA
TCTTTCGCGTTTCCCGTGTGTCCTCAGTGTCTCCAACATGTGGCCGCGGTGCAATCGTCCCCACGACGAT
TTCAACTCGCGCACTTTGTCTCGTCGCACCCTCCCGGAAATACAGCGTGCTTCTGCTTACTTGAGCTCCA
CCGCGGTGGCGGCCGCTCTAGAACTAGTGGATCCCCCTCGGGGGGGCAAGAATTGTGTTAACCGGTTCGA
CTAAAACAACTGATAGCTGTCTTGTGTATTGACCCATGTGGCGCGTGTGTCGACGGCGATCAACATCAGC
CAGGTCCGCCACACATCCGTTCAGAGATTCGGACCCAGTCATAAACTTTCGCTGCTTGCTGCGAAACACT
CCTATTTAGAGTCGGCCGGTTTTTGTGGATGTGACACCTGCAAGCCACAACGGAACAACTCAGTTTCTTT
ATAATGGGGCACATGCTGCACGAAGTGTGTTTCCTTTGTCGATTTGAGAAGTGAGCACAACGGTGATTAA
TTAACTACTTGTACAGCTCGTCCATGCCGAGAGTGATCCCGGCGGCGGTC
