>Addgene plasmid #54467 | pSAG1::CAS9-U6::sgUPRT | addgene partial sequence | sequence record 90285 | M13pUC-Fwd 5'-CCCAGTCACGACGTTGTAAAACG-3'
ACTCACTATAGGGCGAATTGGGTACCGGGCCCCCCCTCGAGGTCGACGGTATCGATAAGCTTTTACATCC
GTTGCCTTTTCCACGGTCCGTGATTTCATGTGCGTGCAGCTTCAAAGACTGGTCGTTGCGACTAATAAGA
CTGCAGTGACAGGTCGAATGGTGGGCACCTTGCTGATGACTATCTACTGCAAAGTCTGAGACAACGAACG
AAACTTCCCACACGAGGCATTTGAAACTGACGGTGTCTAGGTAATATGCACTGCAAGACACGGTACTGGG
GCCTCGCTGAATTAGGGGCCGATCTCGTTGCCCTATCAGTGCTCACAGTGCCGCAACGTAACACCAGGGC
AGGTTCTTGACAGTGGCAACAATGTGCGACGGGCGTGTGAACGTTTCGTAGTCATAGCGCTAGCACGTAC
CTAGCCACATGGTCGTGAGGAGCTTTACCATGCGTCTAGAAGGTGGATGCGGGACACGCCTTCCTGGCCT
TTGGCTCCCGAGACGCGTGTTCTAACCACAAACCTTGAGACGCGTGTTCCAACCACGCACCCTGACACGC
GTGTTCCAACCACGCACCCTGAGACGCGTGTTCTAACCACGCACCCTGAGACGCGTGTTCTAACCACGCA
CCCTGAGACGCGTGTTCTGCCGCACAATGTGCACCTGTAGGAAGCTGTAGTCACTGCTGATTCTCACTGT
TCTCGGCAAGGGCCGACGACCGGAGTACAGTTTTTGTGGGCAGAGCCGTTGTGCAGCTTTCCGTTCTTCT
CGGTTGTGTCACATGTGTCATTGTCGTGTAAACACACGGTTGTATGTCGGTTTCGCTGCACCACTTCATT
ATTTCTTCTGGTTTTTTGACGAGTATGCATCTAGACAAAATGGACAAGAAGTACAGCATCGGCCTGGACA
TCGGCACCAACTCTGTGGGCTGGGCCGTGATCACCGACGAGTACAAGGTGCCCAGCAAGAAATTCAAGGT
GCTGGGCAACACCGACCGGCACAGCATCA
