>Addgene plasmid #54467 | pSAG1::CAS9-U6::sgUPRT | addgene partial sequence | sequence record 90286 | EGFP-N 5'-CGTCGCCGTCCAGCTCGACCAG-3'
TCGCCCTTGCTCACGGATCCGCTGCTGCCGTTGCTCCCACTACCAATGCCGTCCACTTTCCGCTTTTTCT
TAGGATCTTCCACCTTGCGTTTTTTCTTGGGGGAGCCGCTGCCCAGGCTGGCATAATCGGGCACGTCATA
GGGATAGGCGTCGCCTCCCAGCTGAGACAGGTCGATCCGTGTCTCGTACAGGCCGGTGATGCTCTGGTGG
ATCAGGGTGGCGTCCAGCACCTCTTTGGTGCTGGTGTACCTCTTCCGGTCGATGGTGGTGTCAAAGTACT
TGAAGGCGGCAGGGGCTCCCAGATTGGTCAGGGTAAACAGGTGGATGATATTCTCGGCCTGCTCTCTGAT
AGGCTTGTCTCTGTGCTTGTTGTAGGCGCTCAGCACCTTGTCCAGATTAGCGTCGGCCAGGATCACTCTC
TTGGAGAACTCGCTGATCTGCTCGATGATCTCGTCCAGGTAGTGTTTGTGCTGTTCCACAAACAGCTGTT
TCTGCTCATTATCCTCGGGGGAGCCCTTCAGCTTCTCATAGTGGCTGGCCAGGTACAGGAAGTTCACATA
TTTGGAGGGCAGGGCCAGTTCGTTTCCCTTCTGCAGTTCGCCGGCAGAGGCCAGCATTCTCTTCCGGCCG
TTTTCCAGCTCGAACAGGGAGTACTTAGGCAGCTTGATGATCAGGTCCTTTTTCACTTCTTTGTAGCCCT
TGGCTTCCAGAAAGTCGATGGGATTCTTCTCGAAGCTGCTTCTTTCCATGATGGTGATCCCCAGCAGCTC
TTTCACACTCTTCAGTTTCTTGGACTTGCCCTTTTCCACTTTGGCCACCACCAGCACAGAATAGGCCACG
GTGGGGCTGTCGAA
